Addgene plasmid #30738: pBS-F3-GAC
Depositing lab: Nathan Lawson & Scot Wolfe. Depositing organization: University of Massachusetts, Worcester. Publication: Evaluation and application of modularly assembled zinc-finger nucleases in zebrafish. Zhu C, Smith T, McNulty J, Rayla AL, Lakshmanan A, Siekmann AF, Buffardi M, Meng X, Shin J, Padmanabhan A, Cifuentes D, Giraldez AJ, Look AT, Epstein JA, Lawson ND, Wolfe SA. Development. 2011 Oct;138(20):4555-64. 10.1242/dev.066779 PubMed 21937602.
Backbone
  Vector backbone: pBlueScript II SK(+)
  Backbone size w/o insert (bp): 2877
  Vector type: Cloning vector
Growth in bacteria
  Bacterial resistance: Ampicillin, 100 μg/mL
  Growth temperature: 37°C
  Growth strain: DH5alpha
  Growth instructions: XL1Blue
  Copy number: High Copy
Gene/Insert
  Gene/Insert name: F3 GAC
  Insert size (bp): 276
  Cloning method: Restriction Enzyme; 5′ cloning site KpnI (not destroyed); 3′ cloning site XbalI (not destroyed)
  Sequencing primers: 5′ T7; 3′ T3
Terms and licenses: Academic/Nonprofit Terms; Industry Terms: Not Available to Industry
How to cite: pBS-F3-GAC was a gift from Nathan Lawson & Scot Wolfe (Addgene plasmid # 30738 ; http://n2t.net/addgene:30738 ; RRID:Addgene_30738)
