[The description below was written by a language model from this plasmid's Addgene catalogue record.]
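Description:
pBS-F3-GAC is a small bacterial cloning plasmid built on the pBluescript II SK(+) backbone (about 2.9 kb without insert). It is maintained at high copy number in standard E. coli cloning strains and selected with ampicillin. No feature table accompanies the record. The elements usually found in this backbone (a pUC-type origin, an f1 origin, the bla resistance gene and a lacZα polylinker flanked by T7 and T3 promoter/primer sites) are therefore inferred from general knowledge of pBluescript rather than from annotation. The use of T7 and T3 as the sequencing primers is consistent with an insert sitting in the standard polylinker.

The insert, "F3 GAC", is 276 bp long and was cloned between KpnI and XbaI, both of which remain intact, so the fragment can be excised again. The record does not describe the insert beyond its name. Given the associated publication on modularly assembled zinc-finger nucleases in zebrafish, the name most plausibly denotes a zinc-finger module for the finger 3 position of an array that recognises the DNA triplet GAC. On that reading, the plasmid would be one member of an archive of single-finger modules, from which fingers are taken and combined into multi-finger DNA-binding domains. These domains would then be fused to a nuclease domain in a separate expression vector for targeted gene disruption. The plasmid is listed purely as a cloning vector, and no eukaryotic promoter, tag or reporter is recorded, so it serves as a source of a modular part rather than as an expression construct.
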