>Addgene plasmid #30738 | pBS-F3-GAC | depositor partial sequence | sequence record 14122 | Author sequence
GGTACCCGCCCATATGCTTGCCCTGTCGAGTCCTGCGATCGCCGCTTTTCTCGCTCGGATGAGCTTACCC
GCCATATCCGCATCCATACCGGTCAGAAGCCCTTCCAGTGTCGAATCTGTATGCGTAACTTCAGTCGTAG
TGACCACCTTACCACCCACATCCGCACCCACACAGGCGAGAAGCCTTTTGCATGCGACATCTGCGGCAGG
AAGTTCGCGCTGAAAGGTAACCTGACCCGTCACACCAAGATCCACACGGGTGAGAAATAATCTAGA
