>Addgene plasmid #30738 | pBS-F3-GAC | addgene partial sequence | sequence record 36419 | T7 5'-TAATACGACTCACTATAGGG-3'
CTTGCCCTGTCGAGTCCTGCGATCGCCGCTTTTCTCGCTCGGATGAGCTTACCCGCCATATCCGCATCCA
TACCGGTCAGAAGCCCTTCCAGTGTCGAATCTGTATGCGTAACTTCAGTCGTAGTGACCACCTTACCACC
CACATCCGCACCCACACAGGCGAGAAGCCTTTTGCATGCGACATCTGCGGCAGGAAGTTCGCGCTGAAAG
GTAACCTGACCCGTCACACCAAGATCCACACGGGTGAGAAATAATCTAGAGCGGCCGCCACCGCGGTGGA
GCTCCAGCTTTTGTTCCCTTTAGTGAGGGTTAATTGCGCGCTTGGCGTAATCATGGTCATAGCTGTTTCC
TGTGTGAAATTGTTATCCGCTCACAATTCCACACAACATACGAGCCGGAAGCATAAAGTGTAAAGCCTGG
GGTGCCTAATGAGTGAGCTAACTCACATTAATTGCGTTGCGCTCACTGCCCGCTTTCCAGTCGGGAAACC
TGTCGTGCCAGCTGCATTAATGAATCGGCCAACGCGCGGGGAGAGGCGGTTTGCGTATTGGGCGCTCTTC
CGCTTCCTCGCTCACTGACTCGCTGCGCTCGGTCGTTCGGCTGCGGCGAGCGGTATCAGCTCACTCAAAG
GCGGTAATACGGTTATCCACAGAATCAGGGGATAACGCAGGAAAGAACATGTGAGCAAAAGGCCAGCAAA
AGGCCAGGAACCGTAAAAAGGCCGCGTTGCTGGCGTTTTTCCATAGGCTCCGCCCCCCTGACGAGCATCA
CAAAATCGA
