>Addgene plasmid #30738 | pBS-F3-GAC | addgene partial sequence | sequence record 37056 | lac_promoter
ATTTCACACAGGAAACAGCTATGACCATGATTACGCCAAGCGCGCAATTAACCCTCACTAAAGGGAACAA
AAGCTGGAGCTCCACCGCGGTGGCGGCCGCTCTAGATTATTTCTCACCCGTGTGGATCTTGGTGTGACGG
GTCAGGTTACCTTTCAGCGCGAACTTCCTGCCGCAGATGTCGCATGCAAAAGGCTTCTCGCCTGTGTGGG
TGCGGATGTGGGTGGTAAGGTGGTCACTACGACTGAAGTTACGCATACAGATTCGACACTGGAAGGGCTT
CTGACCGGTATGGATGCGGATATGGCGGGTAAGCTCATCCGAGCGAGAAAAGCGGCGATCGCAGGACTCG
ACAGGGCAAGCATATGGGCGGGTACCCAATTCGCCCTATAGTGAGTCGTATTACGCGCGCTCACTGGCCG
TCGTTTTACAACGTCGTGACTGGGAAAACCCTGGCGTTACCCAACTTAATCGCCTTGCAGCACATCCCCC
TTTCGCCAGCTGGCGTAATAGCGAAGAGGCCCGCACCGATCGCCCTTCCCAACAGTTGCGCAGCCTGAAT
GGCGAATGGG
[124 nt withheld, positions 571-694]
CGCCGGCTTTCCCCGTCAAGCTC
